Addgene plasmid #122653: hFerritinL
Purpose: Expression of hFerritinL in bacterial cells
Depositing lab: Trevor Douglas. Depositing organization: Indiana University, Bloomington.
Backbone
  Vector backbone: pET30a
  Backbone manufacturer: Novagen
  Vector type: Bacterial Expression
Growth in bacteria
  Bacterial resistance: Kanamycin, 50 μg/mL
  Growth temperature: 37°C
  Growth strain: DH5alpha
  Growth instructions: Use bacterial strain BL21(DE3) for expression.
  Copy number: High Copy
Gene/Insert
  Gene/Insert name: light chain ferritin, human
  Species: H. sapiens (human)
  Entrez Gene: FTL (a.k.a. FTL1, LFTD, NBIA3)
  Cloning method: Restriction Enzyme; 5′ cloning site unknown (unknown if destroyed); 3′ cloning site unknown (unknown if destroyed)
  Sequencing primers: 5′ n/a
Terms and licenses: Academic/Nonprofit Terms; Industry Terms: Not Available to Industry
How to cite: hFerritinL was a gift from Trevor Douglas (Addgene plasmid # 122653 ; http://n2t.net/addgene:122653 ; RRID:Addgene_122653)
