[The description below was written by a language model from this plasmid's Addgene catalogue record and pLannotate feature annotations shown in this document.]
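Description:
hFerritinL is a bacterial expression plasmid built on the Novagen pET30a backbone that carries the human ferritin light chain gene (FTL) for production of the protein in E. coli. The sequenced record is 5,864 nt. It is selected with kanamycin through an aph(3')-Ia KanR cassette and replicates from a ColE1/pMB1-type origin. The bom site and rop gene from pBR322 are also present, as is an f1 phage origin. The catalogue lists the plasmid as high copy, although rop normally acts to restrain copy number. Short annotated fragments of a tetracycline resistance gene, an AmpR promoter fragment and a predicted E. coli ORF appear to be backbone remnants rather than functional parts.

The FTL coding sequence sits downstream of a T7 promoter with an adjacent lac operator and the T7 gene 10 ribosome binding site, and is followed by a T7 terminator. The plasmid also encodes the lac repressor from its own lacI promoter. Transcription therefore depends on T7 RNA polymerase, which is why a DE3 lysogen such as BL21(DE3) is named as the expression host. It is held off until relieved by IPTG or lactose. A His-tag fragment and a short hit to a T7 gene 10B-derived solubility tag are annotated downstream of the FTL ORF. They are separated from it by a gap, and the record does not show whether they are translated in frame with ferritin or lie beyond a stop codon. The cloning sites used are also not recorded.

Ferritin light chain is an iron-storage protein, and the stated purpose of the plasmid is simply its recombinant expression in bacterial cells.
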