Features (pLannotate 1.2.2; 19 found; start..end, strand, type, name):
    172..190     +  promoter       T7 promoter: promoter for bacteriophage T7 RNA polymerase
    191..215     +  protein_bind   lac operator: The lac repressor binds to the lac operator to inhibit transcription in E. coli. This inhibition can be relieved by adding lactose or isopropyl-β-D-thiogalactopyranoside (IPTG). lac repressor encoded by lacI
    230..252     +  RBS            RBS: efficient ribosome binding site from bacteriophage T7 gene 10 (Olins and Rangwala, 1989)
    322..846     +  CDS            FTL: FRIL_HUMAN - Experimental evidence at protein level: Swiss-Prot protein existence level 1. Stores iron in a soluble, non-toxic, readily available form. Important for iron homeostasis. Iron is taken up in the ferrous form and deposited as ferric hydroxides after oxidation. Also plays a role in delivery of iron to cells. Mediates iron uptake in capsule cells of the developing kidney (By similarity). From Homo sapiens (Human).
    896..913     +  CDS            9xHis (fragment): 9xHis affinity tag
    923..972     +  CDS            SET1 (fragment): solubility-enhancement tag derived from T7 phage gene 10B
    980..1027    +  terminator     T7 terminator: transcription terminator for bacteriophage T7 RNA polymerase
   1064..1492    +  rep_origin     f1 ori (sequence partly withheld): f1 bacteriophage origin of replication; arrow indicates direction of (+) strand synthesis
   1545..1602    +  promoter       AmpR promoter (fragment): bla
   1611..2426    -  CDS            KanR: aminoglycoside phosphotransferase; aph(3')-Ia; confers resistance to kanamycin in bacteria or G418 (Geneticin®) in eukaryotes
   2548..3136    +  rep_origin     ori: high-copy-number ColE1/pMB1/pBR322/pUC origin of replication
   3322..3461    -  misc_feature   bom: basis of mobility region from pBR322
   3563..3754    -  CDS            rop: Rop protein, which maintains plasmids at low copy number; rop
   3771..4151    +  CDS            YPB1_ECOLX: Protein predicted: Swiss-Prot protein existence level 4. From Escherichia coli.
   4223..4514    -  CDS            TcR (fragment): tetracycline efflux protein; tet; confers resistance to tetracycline
   4529..4550    -  protein_bind   CAP binding site: CAP binding activates transcription in the presence of cAMP. E. coli catabolite activator protein
   4563..5645    -  CDS            lacI: lac repressor; lacI; The lac repressor binds to the lac operator to inhibit transcription in E. coli. This inhibition can be relieved by adding lactose or isopropyl-β-D-thiogalactopyranoside (IPTG).
   5646..5723    -  promoter       lacI promoter: lacI
   5731..146     -  CDS            TcR (fragment) (across the origin): tetracycline efflux protein; tet; confers resistance to tetracycline
>Addgene plasmid #122653 | hFerritinL | addgene full sequence | sequence record 237551 | Addgene NGS Result
CCACCATACCCACGCCGAAACAAGCGCTCATGAGCCCGAAGTGGCGAGCCCGATCTTCCCCATCGGTGAT
GTCGGCGATATAGGCGCCAGCAACCGCACCTGTGGCGCCGGTGATGCCGGCCACGATGCGTCCGGCGTAG
AGGATCGAGATCGATCTCGATCCCGCGAAATTAATACGACTCACTATAGGGGAATTGTGAGCGGATAACA
ATTCCCCTCTAGAAATAATTTTGTTTAACTTTAAGAAGGAGATATACATATGAGCTCCCAGATTCGTCAG
ACCGTTATTCCCTCACTCTCAAGCACGACTAAGGATCCGGTATGAGCTCCCAGATTCGTCAGAATTATTC
CACCGACGTGGAGGCAGCCGTCAACAGCCTGGTCAATTTGTACCTGCAGGCCTCCTACACCTACCTCTCT
CTGGGCTTCTATTTCGACCGCGATGATGTGGCTCTGGAAGGCGTGAGCCACTTCTTCCGCGAACTGGCCG
AGGAGAAGCGCGAGGGCTACGAGCGTCTCCTGAAGATGCAAAACCAGCGTGGCGGCCGCGCTCTCTTCCA
GGACATCAAGAAGCCAGCTGAAGATGAGTGGGGTAAAACCCCAGACGCCATGAAAGCTGCCATGGCCCTG
GAGAAAAAGCTGAACCAGGCCCTTTTGGATCTTCATGCCCTGGGTTCTGCCCGCACGGACCCCCATCTCT
GTGACTTCCTGGAGACTCACTTCCTAGATGAGGAAGTGAAGCTTATCAAGAAGATGGGTGACCACCTGAC
CAACCTCCACAGGCTGGGTGGCCCGGAGGCTGGGCTGGGCGAGTATCTCTTCGAAAGGCTCACTCTCAAG
CACGACTAAGGATCCGAATTCGAGCTCCGTCGACAAGCTTGCGGCCGCACTCGAGCACCACCACCACCAC
CACTGAGATCCGGCTGCTAACAAAGCCCGAAAGGAAGCTGAGTTGGCTGCTGCCACCGCTGAGCAATAAC
TAGCATAACCCCTTGGGGCCTCTAAACGGGTCTTGAGGGGTTTTTTGCTGAAAGGAGGAACTATATCCGG
ATTGGCGAATGGG
[124 nt withheld, positions 1064-1187]
C
[91 nt withheld, positions 1189-1279]
A
[49 nt withheld, positions 1281-1329]
CCTTTGACGTTGGAGTCCACGTTCTTT
[37 nt withheld, positions 1357-1393]
ACCCTATCTCGGTCTATTCTTTTGATTTATAAGGGATTTTGCCGATTTCGGCCTATTGGTTAAAAAATGA
GCTGATTTAACAAAAATTTAACGCGAATTTTAACAAAATATTAACGCTTACAATTTAGGTGGCACTTTTC
GGGGAAATGTGCGCGGAACCCCTATTTGTTTATTTTTCTAAATACATTCAAATATGTATCCGCTCATGAA
TTAATTCTTAGAAAAACTCATCGAGCATCAAATGAAACTGCAATTTATTCATATCAGGATTATCAATACC
ATATTTTTGAAAAAGCCGTTTCTGTAATGAAGGAGAAAACTCACCGAGGCAGTTCCATAGGATGGCAAGA
TCCTGGTATCGGTCTGCGATTCCGACTCGTCCAACATCAATACAACCTATTAATTTCCCCTCGTCAAAAA
TAAGGTTATCAAGTGAGAAATCACCATGAGTGACGACTGAATCCGGTGAGAATGGCAAAAGTTTATGCAT
TTCTTTCCAGACTTGTTCAACAGGCCAGCCATTACGCTCGTCATCAAAATCACTCGCATCAACCAAACCG
TTATTCATTCGTGATTGCGCCTGAGCGAGACGAAATACGCGATCGCTGTTAAAAGGACAATTACAAACAG
GAATCGAATGCAACCGGCGCAGGAACACTGCCAGCGCATCAACAATATTTTCACCTGAATCAGGATATTC
TTCTAATACCTGGAATGCTGTTTTCCCGGGGATCGCAGTGGTGAGTAACCATGCATCATCAGGAGTACGG
ATAAAATGCTTGATGGTCGGAAGAGGCATAAATTCCGTCAGCCAGTTTAGTCTGACCATCTCATCTGTAA
CATCATTGGCAACGCTACCTTTGCCATGTTTCAGAAACAACTCTGGCGCATCGGGCTTCCCATACAATCG
ATAGATTGTCGCACCTGATTGCCCGACATTATCGCGAGCCCATTTATACCCATATAAATCAGCATCCATG
TTGGAATTTAATCGCGGCCTAGAGCAAGACGTTTCCCGTTGAATATGGCTCATAACACCCCTTGTATTAC
TGTTTATGTAAGCAGACAGTTTTATTGTTCATGACCAAAATCCCTTAACGTGAGTTTTCGTTCCACTGAG
CGTCAGACCCCGTAGAAAAGATCAAAGGATCTTCTTGAGATCCTTTTTTTCTGCGCGTAATCTGCTGCTT
GCAAACAAAAAAACCACCGCTACCAGCGGTGGTTTGTTTGCCGGATCAAGAGCTACCAACTCTTTTTCCG
AAGGTAACTGGCTTCAGCAGAGCGCAGATACCAAATACTGTCCTTCTAGTGTAGCCGTAGTTAGGCCACC
ACTTCAAGAACTCTGTAGCACCGCCTACATACCTCGCTCTGCTAATCCTGTTACCAGTGGCTGCTGCCAG
TGGCGATAAGTCGTGTCTTACCGGGTTGGACTCAAGACGATAGTTACCGGATAAGGCGCAGCGGTCGGGC
TGAACGGGGGGTTCGTGCACACAGCCCAGCTTGGAGCGAACGACCTACACCGAACTGAGATACCTACAGC
GTGAGCTATGAGAAAGCGCCACGCTTCCCGAAGGGAGAAAGGCGGACAGGTATCCGGTAAGCGGCAGGGT
CGGAACAGGAGAGCGCACGAGGGAGCTTCCAGGGGGAAACGCCTGGTATCTTTATAGTCCTGTCGGGTTT
CGCCACCTCTGACTTGAGCGTCGATTTTTGTGATGCTCGTCAGGGGGGCGGAGCCTATGGAAAAACGCCA
GCAACGCGGCCTTTTTACGGTTCCTGGCCTTTTGCTGGCCTTTTGCTCACATGTTCTTTCCTGCGTTATC
CCCTGATTCTGTGGATAACCGTATTACCGCCTTTGAGTGAGCTGATACCGCTCGCCGCAGCCGAACGACC
GAGCGCAGCGAGTCAGTGAGCGAGGAAGCGGAAGAGCGCCTGATGCGGTATTTTCTCCTTACGCATCTGT
GCGGTATTTCACACCGCAATGGTGCACTCTCAGTACAATCTGCTCTGATGCCGCATAGTTAAGCCAGTAT
ACACTCCGCTATCGCTACGTGACTGGGTCATGGCTGCGCCCCGACACCCGCCAACACCCGCTGACGCGCC
CTGACGGGCTTGTCTGCTCCCGGCATCCGCTTACAGACAAGCTGTGACCGTCTCCGGGAGCTGCATGTGT
CAGAGGTTTTCACCGTCATCACCGAAACGCGCGAGGCAGCTGCGGTAAAGCTCATCAGCGTGGTCGTGAA
GCGATTCACAGATGTCTGCCTGTTCATCCGCGTCCAGCTCGTTGAGTTTCTCCAGAAGCGTTAATGTCTG
GCTTCTGATAAAGCGGGCCATGTTAAGGGCGGTTTTTTCCTGTTTGGTCACTGATGCCTCCGTGTAAGGG
GGATTTCTGTTCATGGGGGTAATGATACCGATGAAACGAGAGAGGATGCTCACGATACGGGTTACTGATG
ATGAACATGCCCGGTTACTGGAACGTTGTGAGGGTAAACAACTGGCGGTATGGATGCGGCGGGACCAGAG
AAAAATCACTCAGGGTCAATGCCAGCGCTTCGTTAATACAGATGTAGGTGTTCCACAGGGTAGCCAGCAG
CATCCTGCGATGCAGATCCGGAACATAATGGTGCAGGGCGCTGACTTCCGCGTTTCCAGACTTTACGAAA
CACGGAAACCGAAGACCATTCATGTTGTTGCTCAGGTCGCAGACGTTTTGCAGCAGCAGTCGCTTCACGT
TCGCTCGCGTATCGGTGATTCATTCTGCTAACCAGTAAGGCAACCCCGCCAGCCTAGCCGGGTCCTCAAC
GACAGGAGCACGATCATGCGCACCCGTGGGGCCGCCATGCCGGCGATAATGGCCTGCTTCTCGCCGAAAC
GTTTGGTGGCGGGACCAGTGACGAAGGCTTGAGCGAGGGCGTGCAAGATTCCGAATACCGCAAGCGACAG
GCCGATCATCGTCGCGCTCCAGCGAAAGCGGTCCTCGCCGAAAATGACCCAGAGCGCTGCCGGCACCTGT
CCTACGAGTTGCATGATAAAGAAGACAGTCATAAGTGCGGCGACGATAGTCATGCCCCGCGCCCACCGGA
AGGAGCTGACTGGGTTGAAGGCTCTCAAGGGCATCGGTCGAGATCCCGGTGCCTAATGAGTGAGCTAACT
TACATTAATTGCGTTGCGCTCACTGCCCGCTTTCCAGTCGGGAAACCTGTCGTGCCAGCTGCATTAATGA
ATCGGCCAACGCGCGGGGAGAGGCGGTTTGCGTATTGGGCGCCAGGGTGGTTTTTCTTTTCACCAGTGAG
ACGGGCAACAGCTGATTGCCCTTCACCGCCTGGCCCTGAGAGAGTTGCAGCAAGCGGTCCACGCTGGTTT
GCCCCAGCAGGCGAAAATCCTGTTTGATGGTGGTTAACGGCGGGATATAACATGAGCTGTCTTCGGTATC
GTCGTATCCCACTACCGAGATGTCCGCACCAACGCGCAGCCCGGACTCGGTAATGGCGCGCATTGCGCCC
AGCGCCATCTGATCGTTGGCAACCAGCATCGCAGTGGGAACGATGCCCTCATTCAGCATTTGCATGGTTT
GTTGAAAACCGGACATGGCACTCCAGTCGCCTTCCCGTTCCGCTATCGGCTGAATTTGATTGCGAGTGAG
ATATTTATGCCAGCCAGCCAGACGCAGACGCGCCGAGACAGAACTTAATGGGCCCGCTAACAGCGCGATT
TGCTGGTGACCCAATGCGACCAGATGCTCCACGCCCAGTCGCGTACCGTCTTCATGGGAGAAAATAATAC
TGTTGATGGGTGTCTGGTCAGAGACATCAAGAAATAACGCCGGAACATTAGTGCAGGCAGCTTCCACAGC
AATGGCATCCTGGTCATCCAGCGGATAGTTAATGATCAGCCCACTGACGCGTTGCGCGAGAAGATTGTGC
ACCGCCGCTTTACAGGCTTCGACGCCGCTTCGTTCTACCATCGACACCACCACGCTGGCACCCAGTTGAT
CGGCGCGAGATTTAATCGCCGCGACAATTTGCGACGGCGCGTGCAGGGCCAGACTGGAGGTGGCAACGCC
AATCAGCAACGACTGTTTGCCCGCCAGTTGTTGTGCCACGCGGTTGGGAATGTAATTCAGCTCCGCCATC
GCCGCTTCCACTTTTTCCCGCGTTTTCGCAGAAACGTGGCTGGCCTGGTTCACCACGCGGGAAACGGTCT
GATAAGAGACACCGGCATACTCTGCGACATCGTATAACGTTACTGGTTTCACATTCACCACCCTGAATTG
ACTCTCTTCCGGGCGCTATCATGCCATACCGCGAAAGGTTTTGCGCCATTCGATGGTGTCCGGGATCTCG
ACGCTCTCCCTTATGCGACTCCTGCATTAGGAAGCAGCCCAGTAGTAGGTTGAGGCCGTTGAGCACCGCC
GCCGCAAGGAATGGTGCATGCAAGGAGATGGCGCCCAACAGTCCCCCGGCCACGGGGCCTG
